Addgene plasmid #13004: pcDNA3.1/Myc-His(-)-HSulf-2
Depositing lab: Steven Rosen. Depositing organization: University of California, San Francisco (UCSF). Publication: Cloning and characterization of two extracellular heparin-degrading endosulfatases in mice and humans. Morimoto-Tomita M, Uchimura K, Werb Z, Hemmerich S, Rosen SD. J Biol Chem. 2002 Dec 20. 277(51):49175-85. 10.1074/jbc.M205131200 PubMed 12368295.
Backbone
  Vector backbone: pcDNA3.1/Myc-His(-)
  Backbone manufacturer: Invitrogen
  Backbone size w/o insert (bp): 5500
  Vector type: Mammalian Expression
Growth in bacteria
  Bacterial resistance: Ampicillin, 100 μg/mL
  Growth temperature: 37°C
  Growth strain: DH5alpha
  Copy number: High Copy
Gene/Insert
  Gene/Insert name: human sulfatase 2 (alt name: HSulf-2)
  Species: H. sapiens (human)
  Insert size (bp): 2600
  Entrez Gene: SULF2 (a.k.a. HSULF-2)
  Tag / fusion protein: Myc (C terminal on insert); 6x His (C terminal on insert)
  Cloning method: Restriction Enzyme; 5′ cloning site XhoI (not destroyed); 3′ cloning site HindIII (not destroyed)
  Sequencing primers: 5′ T7
Terms and licenses: Academic/Nonprofit Terms; Industry Terms: Not Available to Industry
How to cite: pcDNA3.1/Myc-His(-)-HSulf-2 was a gift from Steven Rosen (Addgene plasmid # 13004 ; http://n2t.net/addgene:13004 ; RRID:Addgene_13004)
