[The description below was written by a language model from this plasmid's Addgene catalogue record and pLannotate feature annotations shown in this document.]
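Description:
pcDNA3.1/Myc-His(-)-HSulf-2 is a mammalian expression plasmid built on the Invitrogen pcDNA3.1/Myc-His(-) backbone and carrying the human sulfatase 2 (SULF2, HSulf-2) coding sequence. It is propagated in E. coli as a high-copy plasmid through a ColE1/pUC-type origin and selected with ampicillin via the β-lactamase gene and its own promoter. An f1 origin is also present, which allows single-stranded DNA production. For selection in mammalian cells, the backbone carries a neomycin phosphotransferase cassette driven by the SV40 enhancer/early promoter and terminated by an SV40 polyadenylation signal. The sequenced record is about 8.1 kb, consistent with a roughly 5.5 kb backbone plus a 2.6 kb insert.

The SULF2 open reading frame was cloned between XhoI and HindIII sites, both retained, downstream of the human cytomegalovirus immediate early enhancer and promoter and upstream of the bovine growth hormone polyadenylation signal. A T7 promoter between the CMV promoter and the insert permits in vitro transcription and serves as a sequencing primer site. The catalogue lists C-terminal Myc and 6xHis tags. The feature table does not annotate Myc separately, and the short "capTEV" fragment just after the coding sequence most likely reflects the 6xHis stretch. Several other small annotated fragments (HIV-1 LTR, ble, lacI, bom) appear to be partial similarity matches within backbone sequence rather than functional elements.

SULF2 encodes an extracellular endosulfatase that removes 6-O-sulfate from glucosamine within subregions of heparin. The construct suits transient or stable expression of epitope-tagged enzyme in mammalian cells for detection, affinity purification and activity studies.
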