Features (pLannotate 1.2.2; 21 found; start..end, strand, type, name):
     28..80      -  misc_feature   bom (fragment): basis of mobility region from pBR322
    235..614     +  enhancer       CMV enhancer: human cytomegalovirus immediate early enhancer
    615..818     +  promoter       CMV promoter: human cytomegalovirus (CMV) immediate early promoter
    814..847     +  LTR            5' LTR (truncated) (fragment): truncated 5' long terminal repeat (LTR) from HIV-1
    863..881     +  promoter       T7 promoter: promoter for bacteriophage T7 RNA polymerase
    930..3539    +  CDS            SULF2: SULF2_HUMAN - Also known as KIAA1247. Experimental evidence at protein level: Swiss-Prot protein existence level 1. Exhibits arylsulfatase activity and highly specific endoglucosamine-6-sulfatase activity. It can remove sulfate from the C- 6 position of glucosamine within specific subregions of intact heparin. From Homo sapiens (Human).
   3594..3611    +  CDS            capTEV™ (fragment): composite tag for in vivo biotinylation, TEV protease cleavage, and 6xHis tagging
   3661..3885    +  polyA_signal   bGH poly(A) signal: bovine growth hormone polyadenylation signal
   3889..3910    +  promoter       SV40 promoter (fragment): SV40 enhancer and early promoter
   3931..4359    +  rep_origin     f1 ori (sequence partly withheld): f1 bacteriophage origin of replication; arrow indicates direction of (+) strand synthesis
   4373..4702    +  promoter       SV40 promoter: SV40 enhancer and early promoter
   4769..5560    +  CDS            neo: KKA2_KLEPN - Also known as kan, nptII. Experimental evidence at protein level: Swiss-Prot protein existence level 1. Resistance to kanamycin, neomycin, paromomycin, ribostamycin, butirosin and gentamicin B. From Klebsiella pneumoniae.
   5584..5742    +  CDS            ble (fragment): BLE_KLEPN - Experimental evidence at protein level: Swiss-Prot protein existence level 1. Binding protein with a strong affinity to the bleomycin family of antibiotics. Binds to CL990; an antimitotic-antibiotic compound. From Klebsiella pneumoniae.
   5737..5858    +  polyA_signal   SV40 poly(A) signal: SV40 polyadenylation signal
   5931..5947    -  protein_bind   lac operator: The lac repressor binds to the lac operator to inhibit transcription in E. coli. This inhibition can be relieved by adding lactose or isopropyl-β-D-thiogalactopyranoside (IPTG). lac repressor encoded by lacI
   5955..5985    -  promoter       lac promoter: promoter for the E. coli lac operon
   6000..6021    -  protein_bind   CAP binding site: CAP binding activates transcription in the presence of cAMP. E. coli catabolite activator protein
   6034..6126    -  CDS            lacI (fragment): lac repressor; lacI; The lac repressor binds to the lac operator to inhibit transcription in E. coli. This inhibition can be relieved by adding lactose or isopropyl-β-D-thiogalactopyranoside (IPTG).
   6309..6897    -  rep_origin     ori: high-copy-number ColE1/pMB1/pBR322/pUC origin of replication
   7068..7928    -  CDS            AmpR: β-lactamase; bla; confers resistance to ampicillin, carbenicillin, and related antibiotics
   7929..8033    -  promoter       AmpR promoter: bla
>Addgene plasmid #13004 | pcDNA3.1/Myc-His(-)-HSulf-2 | addgene full sequence | sequence record 208115 | Addgene NGS Result
GACGGATCGGGAGATCTCCCGATCCCCTATGGTGCACTCTCAGTACAATCTGCTCTGATGCCGCATAGTT
AAGCCAGTATCTGCTCCCTGCTTGTGTGTTGGAGGTCGCTGAGTAGTGCGCGAGCAAAATTTAAGCTACA
ACAAGGCAAGGCTTGACCGACAATTGCATGAAGAATCTGCTTAGGGTTAGGCGTTTTGCGCTGCTTCGCG
ATGTACGGGCCAGATATACGCGTTGACATTGATTATTGACTAGTTATTAATAGTAATCAATTACGGGGTC
ATTAGTTCATAGCCCATATATGGAGTTCCGCGTTACATAACTTACGGTAAATGGCCCGCCTGGCTGACCG
CCCAACGACCCCCGCCCATTGACGTCAATAATGACGTATGTTCCCATAGTAACGCCAATAGGGACTTTCC
ATTGACGTCAATGGGTGGAGTATTTACGGTAAACTGCCCACTTGGCAGTACATCAAGTGTATCATATGCC
AAGTACGCCCCCTATTGACGTCAATGACGGTAAATGGCCCGCCTGGCATTATGCCCAGTACATGACCTTA
TGGGACTTTCCTACTTGGCAGTACATCTACGTATTAGTCATCGCTATTACCATGGTGATGCGGTTTTGGC
AGTACATCAATGGGCGTGGATAGCGGTTTGACTCACGGGGATTTCCAAGTCTCCACCCCATTGACGTCAA
TGGGAGTTTGTTTTGGCACCAAAATCAACGGGACTTTCCAAAATGTCGTAACAACTCCGCCCCATTGACG
CAAATGGGCGGTAGGCGTGTACGGTGGGAGGTCTATATAAGCAGAGCTCTCTGGCTAACTAGAGAACCCA
CTGCTTACTGGCTTATCGAAATTAATACGACTCACTATAGGGAGACCCAAGCTGGCTAGCGTTTAAACGG
GCCCTCTAGACTCGAGAAGATGGGCCCCCCGAGCCTCGTGCTGTGCTTGCTGTCCGCAACTGTGTTCTCC
CTGCTGGGTGGAAGCTCGGCCTTCCTGTCGCACCACCGCCTGAAAGGCAGGTTTCAGAGGGACCGCAGGA
ACATCCGCCCCAACATCATCCTGGTGCTGACGGACGACCAGGATGTGGAGCTGGGTTCCATGCAGGTGAT
GAACAAGACCCGGCGCATCATGGAGCAGGGCGGGGCGCACTTCATCAACGCCTTCGTGACCACACCCATG
TGCTGCCCCTCACGCTCCTCCATCCTCACCGGCAAGTACGTCCACAACCACAACACCTACACCAACAATG
AGAACTGCTCCTCGCCCTCCTGGCAGGCACAGCACGAGAGCCGCACCTTTGCCGTGTACCTCAATAGCAC
TGGCTACCGGACAGCTTTCTTCGGGAAGTATCTTAATGAATACAACGGCTCCTACGTGCCACCCGGCTGG
AAGGAGTGGGTCGGACTCCTTAAAAACTCCCGCTTTTATAACTACACGCTGTGTCGGAACGGGGTGAAAG
AGAAGCACGGCTCCGACTACTCCAAGGATTACCTCACAGACCTCATCACCAATGACAGCGTGAGCTTCTT
CCGCACGTCCAAGAAGATGTACCCGCACAGGCCAGTCCTCATGGTCATCAGCCATGCAGCCCCCCACGGC
CCTGAGGATTCAGCCCCACAATATTCACGCCTCTTCCCAAACGCATCTCAGCACATCACGCCGAGCTACA
ACTACGCGCCCAACCCGGACAAACACTGGATCATGCGCTACACGGGGCCCATGAAGCCCATCCACATGGA
ATTCACCAACATGCTCCAGCGGAAGCGCTTGCAGACCCTCATGTCGGTGGACGACTCCATGGAGACGATT
TACAACATGCTGGTTGAGACGGGCGAGCTGGACAACACGTACATCGTATACACCGCCGACCACGGTTACC
ACATCGGCCAGTTTGGCCTGGTGAAAGGGAAATCCATGCCATATGAGTTTGACATCAGGGTCCCGTTCTA
CGTGAGGGGCCCCAACGTGGAAGCCGGCTGTCTGAATCCCCACATCGTCCTCAACATTGACCTGGCCCCC
ACCATCCTGGACATTGCAGGCCTGGACATACCTGCGGATATGGACGGGAAATCCATCCTCAAGCTGCTGG
ACACGGAGCGGCCGGTGAATCGGTTTCACTTGAAAAAGAAGATGAGGGTCTGGCGGGACTCCTTCTTGGT
GGAGAGAGGCAAGCTGCTACACAAGAGAGACAATGACAAGGTGGACGCCCAGGAGGAGAACTTTCTGCCC
AAGTACCAGCGTGTGAAGGACCTGTGTCAGCGTGCTGAGTACCAGACGGCGTGTGAGCAGCTGGGACAGA
AGTGGCAGTGTGTGGAGGACGCCACGGGGAAGCTGAAGCTGCATAAGTGCAAGGGCCCCATGCGGCTGGG
CGGCAGCAGAGCCCTCTCCAACCTCGTGCCCAAGTACTACGGGCAGGGCAGCGAGGCCTGCACCTGTGAC
AGCGGGGACTACAAGCTCAGCCTGGCCGGACGCCGGAAAAAACTCTTCAAGAAGAAGTACAAGGCCAGCT
ATGTCCGCAGTCGCTCCATCCGCTCAGTGGCCATCGAGGTGGACGGCAGGGTGTACCACGTAGGCCTGGG
TGATGCCGCCCAGCCCCGAAACCTCACCAAGCGGCACTGGCCAGGGGCCCCTGAGGACCAAGATGACAAG
GATGGTGGGGACTTCAGTGGCACTGGAGGCCTTCCCGACTACTCAGCCGCCAACCCCATTAAAGTGACAC
ATCGGTGCTACATCCTAGAGAACGACACAGTCCAGTGTGACCTGGACCTGTACAAGTCCCTGCAGGCCTG
GAAAGACCACAAGCTGCACATCGACCACGAGATTGAAACCCTGCAGAACAAAATTAAGAACCTGAGGGAA
GTCCGAGGTCACCTGAAGAAAAAGCGGCCAGAAGAATGTGACTGTCACAAAATCAGCTACCACACCCAGC
ACAAAGGCCGCCTCAAGCACAGAGGCTCCAGTCTGCATCCTTTCAGGAAGGGCCTGCAAGAGAAGGACAA
GGTGTGGCTGTTGCGGGAGCAGAAGCGCAAGAAGAAACTCCGCAAGCTGCTCAAGCGCCTGCAGAACAAC
GACACGTGCAGCATGCCAGGCCTCACGTGCTTCACCCACGACAACCAGCACTGGCAGACGGCGCCTTTCT
GGACACTGGGGCCTTTCTGTGCCTGCACCAGCGCCAACAATAACACGTACTGGTGCATGAGGACCATCAA
TGAGACTCACAATTTCCTCTTCTGTGAATTTGCAACTGGCTTCCTAGAGTACTTTGATCTCAACACAGAC
CCCTACCAGCTGATGAATGCAGTGAACACACTGGACAGGGATGTCCTCAACCAGCTACACGTACAGCTCA
TGGAGCTGAGGAGCTGCAAGGGTTACAAGCAGTGTAACCCCCGGACTCGAAACATGGACCTGGGACTTAA
AGATGGAGGAAGCTATGAGCAATACAGGCAGTTTCAGCGTCGAAAGTGGCCAGAAATGAAGAGACCTTCT
TCCAAATCACTGGGACAACTGTGGGAAGGCTGGGAAGGAAGCTTTCTAGAACAAAAACTCATCTCAGAAG
AGGATCTGAATAGCGCCGTCGACCATCATCATCATCATCATTGAGTTTAAACGGTCTCCAGCTTAAGTTT
AAACCGCTGATCAGCCTCGACTGTGCCTTCTAGTTGCCAGCCATCTGTTGTTTGCCCCTCCCCCGTGCCT
TCCTTGACCCTGGAAGGTGCCACTCCCACTGTCCTTTCCTAATAAAATGAGGAAATTGCATCGCATTGTC
TGAGTAGGTGTCATTCTATTCTGGGGGGTGGGGTGGGGCAGGACAGCAAGGGGGAGGATTGGGAAGACAA
TAGCAGGCATGCTGGGGATGCGGTGGGCTCTATGGCTTCTGAGGCGGAAAGAACCAGCTGGGGCTCTAGG
GGGTATCCCC
[124 nt withheld, positions 3931-4054]
C
[91 nt withheld, positions 4056-4146]
A
[49 nt withheld, positions 4148-4196]
CCTTTGACGTTGGAGTCCACGTTCTTT
[37 nt withheld, positions 4224-4260]
ACCCTATCTCGGTCTATTCTTTTGATTTATAAGGGATTTTGCCGATTTCGGCCTATTGGTTAAAAAATGA
GCTGATTTAACAAAAATTTAACGCGAATTAATTCTGTGGAATGTGTGTCAGTTAGGGTGTGGAAAGTCCC
CAGGCTCCCCAGCAGGCAGAAGTATGCAAAGCATGCATCTCAATTAGTCAGCAACCAGGTGTGGAAAGTC
CCCAGGCTCCCCAGCAGGCAGAAGTATGCAAAGCATGCATCTCAATTAGTCAGCAACCATAGTCCCGCCC
CTAACTCCGCCCATCCCGCCCCTAACTCCGCCCAGTTCCGCCCATTCTCCGCCCCATGGCTGACTAATTT
TTTTTATTTATGCAGAGGCCGAGGCCGCCTCTGCCTCTGAGCTATTCCAGAAGTAGTGAGGAGGCTTTTT
TGGAGGCCTAGGCTTTTGCAAAAAGCTCCCGGGAGCTTGTATATCCATTTTCGGATCTGATCAAGAGACA
GGATGAGGATCGTTTCGCATGATTGAACAAGATGGATTGCACGCAGGTTCTCCGGCCGCTTGGGTGGAGA
GGCTATTCGGCTATGACTGGGCACAACAGACAATCGGCTGCTCTGATGCCGCCGTGTTCCGGCTGTCAGC
GCAGGGGCGCCCGGTTCTTTTTGTCAAGACCGACCTGTCCGGTGCCCTGAATGAACTGCAGGACGAGGCA
GCGCGGCTATCGTGGCTGGCCACGACGGGCGTTCCTTGCGCAGCTGTGCTCGACGTTGTCACTGAAGCGG
GAAGGGACTGGCTGCTATTGGGCGAAGTGCCGGGGCAGGATCTCCTGTCATCTCACCTTGCTCCTGCCGA
GAAAGTATCCATCATGGCTGATGCAATGCGGCGGCTGCATACGCTTGATCCGGCTACCTGCCCATTCGAC
CACCAAGCGAAACATCGCATCGAGCGAGCACGTACTCGGATGGAAGCCGGTCTTGTCGATCAGGATGATC
TGGACGAAGAGCATCAGGGGCTCGCGCCAGCCGAACTGTTCGCCAGGCTCAAGGCGCGCATGCCCGACGG
CGAGGATCTCGTCGTGACCCATGGCGATGCCTGCTTGCCGAATATCATGGTGGAAAATGGCCGCTTTTCT
GGATTCATCGACTGTGGCCGGCTGGGTGTGGCGGACCGCTATCAGGACATAGCGTTGGCTACCCGTGATA
TTGCTGAAGAGCTTGGCGGCGAATGGGCTGACCGCTTCCTCGTGCTTTACGGTATCGCCGCTCCCGATTC
GCAGCGCATCGCCTTCTATCGCCTTCTTGACGAGTTCTTCTGAGCGGGACTCTGGGGTTCGAAATGACCG
ACCAAGCGACGCCCAACCTGCCATCACGAGATTTCGATTCCACCGCCGCCTTCTATGAAAGGTTGGGCTT
CGGAATCGTTTTCCGGGACGCCGGCTGGATGATCCTCCAGCGCGGGGATCTCATGCTGGAGTTCTTCGCC
CACCCCAACTTGTTTATTGCAGCTTATAATGGTTACAAATAAAGCAATAGCATCACAAATTTCACAAATA
AAGCATTTTTTTCACTGCATTCTAGTTGTGGTTTGTCCAAACTCATCAATGTATCTTATCATGTCTGTAT
ACCGTCGACCTCTAGCTAGAGCTTGGCGTAATCATGGTCATAGCTGTTTCCTGTGTGAAATTGTTATCCG
CTCACAATTCCACACAACATACGAGCCGGAAGCATAAAGTGTAAAGCCTGGGGTGCCTAATGAGTGAGCT
AACTCACATTAATTGCGTTGCGCTCACTGCCCGCTTTCCAGTCGGGAAACCTGTCGTGCCAGCTGCATTA
ATGAATCGGCCAACGCGCGGGGAGAGGCGGTTTGCGTATTGGGCGCTCTTCCGCTTCCTCGCTCACTGAC
TCGCTGCGCTCGGTCGTTCGGCTGCGGCGAGCGGTATCAGCTCACTCAAAGGCGGTAATACGGTTATCCA
CAGAATCAGGGGATAACGCAGGAAAGAACATGTGAGCAAAAGGCCAGCAAAAGGCCAGGAACCGTAAAAA
GGCCGCGTTGCTGGCGTTTTTCCATAGGCTCCGCCCCCCTGACGAGCATCACAAAAATCGACGCTCAAGT
CAGAGGTGGCGAAACCCGACAGGACTATAAAGATACCAGGCGTTTCCCCCTGGAAGCTCCCTCGTGCGCT
CTCCTGTTCCGACCCTGCCGCTTACCGGATACCTGTCCGCCTTTCTCCCTTCGGGAAGCGTGGCGCTTTC
TCATAGCTCACGCTGTAGGTATCTCAGTTCGGTGTAGGTCGTTCGCTCCAAGCTGGGCTGTGTGCACGAA
CCCCCCGTTCAGCCCGACCGCTGCGCCTTATCCGGTAACTATCGTCTTGAGTCCAACCCGGTAAGACACG
ACTTATCGCCACTGGCAGCAGCCACTGGTAACAGGATTAGCAGAGCGAGGTATGTAGGCGGTGCTACAGA
GTTCTTGAAGTGGTGGCCTAACTACGGCTACACTAGAAGAACAGTATTTGGTATCTGCGCTCTGCTGAAG
CCAGTTACCTTCGGAAAAAGAGTTGGTAGCTCTTGATCCGGCAAACAAACCACCGCTGGTAGCGGTGGTT
TTTTTGTTTGCAAGCAGCAGATTACGCGCAGAAAAAAAGGATCTCAAGAAGATCCTTTGATCTTTTCTAC
GGGGTCTGACGCTCAGTGGAACGAAAACTCACGTTAAGGGATTTTGGTCATGAGATTATCAAAAAGGATC
TTCACCTAGATCCTTTTAAATTAAAAATGAAGTTTTAAATCAATCTAAAGTATATATGAGTAAACTTGGT
CTGACAGTTACCAATGCTTAATCAGTGAGGCACCTATCTCAGCGATCTGTCTATTTCGTTCATCCATAGT
TGCCTGACTCCCCGTCGTGTAGATAACTACGATACGGGAGGGCTTACCATCTGGCCCCAGTGCTGCAATG
ATACCGCGAGACCCACGCTCACCGGCTCCAGATTTATCAGCAATAAACCAGCCAGCCGGAAGGGCCGAGC
GCAGAAGTGGTCCTGCAACTTTATCCGCCTCCATCCAGTCTATTAATTGTTGCCGGGAAGCTAGAGTAAG
TAGTTCGCCAGTTAATAGTTTGCGCAACGTTGTTGCCATTGCTACAGGCATCGTGGTGTCACGCTCGTCG
TTTGGTATGGCTTCATTCAGCTCCGGTTCCCAACGATCAAGGCGAGTTACATGATCCCCCATGTTGTGCA
AAAAAGCGGTTAGCTCCTTCGGTCCTCCGATCGTTGTCAGAAGTAAGTTGGCCGCAGTGTTATCACTCAT
GGTTATGGCAGCACTGCATAATTCTCTTACTGTCATGCCATCCGTAAGATGCTTTTCTGTGACTGGTGAG
TACTCAACCAAGTCATTCTGAGAATAGTGTATGCGGCGACCGAGTTGCTCTTGCCCGGCGTCAATACGGG
ATAATACCGCGCCACATAGCAGAACTTTAAAAGTGCTCATCATTGGAAAACGTTCTTCGGGGCGAAAACT
CTCAAGGATCTTACCGCTGTTGAGATCCAGTTCGATGTAACCCACTCGTGCACCCAACTGATCTTCAGCA
TCTTTTACTTTCACCAGCGTTTCTGGGTGAGCAAAAACAGGAAGGCAAAATGCCGCAAAAAAGGGAATAA
GGGCGACACGGAAATGTTGAATACTCATACTCTTCCTTTTTCAATATTATTGAAGCATTTATCAGGGTTA
TTGTCTCATGAGCGGATACATATTTGAATGTATTTAGAAAAATAAACAAATAGGGGTTCCGCGCACATTT
CCCCGAAAAGTGCCACCTGACGTC
