>Addgene plasmid #13004 | pcDNA3.1/Myc-His(-)-HSulf-2 | addgene partial sequence | sequence record 19423 | T7 5'-TAATACGACTCACTATAGGG-3'
GGGCCCTCTAGACTCGAGAAGATGGGCCCCCCGAGCCTCGTGCTGTGCTTGCTGTCCGCAACTGTGTTCT
CCCTGCTGGGTGGAAGCTCGGCCTTCCTGTCGCACCACCGCCTGAAAGGCAGGTTTCAGAGGGACCGCAG
GAACATCCGCCCCAACATCATCCTGGTGCTGACGGACGACCAGGATGTGGAGCTGGGTTCCATGCAGGTG
ATGAACAAGACCCGGCGCATCATGGAGCAGGGCGGGGCGCACTTCATCAACGCCTTCGTGACCACACCCA
TGTGCTGCCCCTCACGCTCCTCCATCCTCACCGGCAAGTACGTCCACAACCACAACACCTACACCAACAA
TGAGAACTGCTCCTCGCCCTCCTGGCAGGCACAGCACGAGAGCCGCACCTTTGCCGTGTACCTCAATAGC
ACTGGCTACCGGACAGCTTTCTTCGGGAAGTATCTTAATGAATACAACGGCTCCTACGTGCCACCCGGCT
GGAAGGAGTGGGTCGGACTCCTTAAAAACTCCCGCTTTTATAACTACACGCTGTGTCGGAACGGGGTGAA
AGAGAAGCACGGCTCCGACTACTCCAAGGATTACCTCACAGACCTCATCACCAATGACAGCGTGAGCTTC
TTCCGCACGTCCAAGAAGATGTACCCGCACAGGCCAGTCCTCATGGTCATCAGCCATGCAGCCCCCCACG
GCCCTGAGGATTCAGCCC
